Addgene plasmid #120055: pMaCTag-Z12
Purpose: Template for C-terminal PCR tagging of mammalian genes (Zeocin selection) with mScarlet
Depositing lab: Michael Knop. Publication: CRISPR-Cas12a-assisted PCR tagging of mammalian genes. Fueller J, Herbst K, Meurer M, Gubicza K, Kurtulmus B, Knopf JD, Kirrmaier D, Buchmuller BC, Pereira G, Lemberg MK, Knop M. J Cell Biol. 2020 Jun 1;219(6). pii: 151766. doi: 10.1083/jcb.201910210. PubMed 32406907.
Backbone
  Vector backbone: pFA6a
  Backbone size w/o insert (bp): 2412
  Vector type: PCR Template
  Selectable markers: Zeocin
Growth in bacteria
  Bacterial resistance: Ampicillin, 100 μg/mL
  Growth temperature: 37°C
  Growth strain: DH5alpha
  Copy number: High Copy
Gene/Insert
  Gene/Insert name: mScarlet
  Species: H. sapiens (human)
  Promoter: None
  Tag / fusion protein: mScarlet (C terminal on backbone)
  Cloning method: Restriction Enzyme; 5′ cloning site BamHI (not destroyed); 3′ cloning site SpeI (not destroyed)
  Sequencing primers: 5′ SP6; 3′ AAACCACAACTAGAATGCAGTG
Terms and licenses: Academic/Nonprofit Terms; Industry Terms: Not Available to Industry
Depositor comments: Template plasmid for C-terminal PCR tagging of mammalian genes. For M1 and M2 tagging oligo design please visit www.pcr-tagging.com Please visit https://www.biorxiv.org/content/early/2018/11/20/473876 for BioRxiv preprint
How to cite: pMaCTag-Z12 was a gift from Michael Knop (Addgene plasmid # 120055 ; http://n2t.net/addgene:120055 ; RRID:Addgene_120055)
