[The description below was written by a language model from this plasmid's Addgene catalogue record, the feature table of its GenBank file and pLannotate feature annotations shown in this document.]
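Description:
pMaCTag-Z12 is a 4,561 bp PCR-template plasmid built on the pFA6a backbone. It is not intended to be transfected as an expression vector. Instead it supplies a cassette that is amplified for CRISPR-Cas12a-assisted C-terminal tagging of endogenous mammalian genes. In E. coli it is maintained at high copy through a ColE1/pUC-type origin and selected with ampicillin via the bla gene. Bacteriophage SP6 and T7 promoters flank the cassette and serve mainly as priming or sequencing landmarks. The pLannotate table describes the same sequence as the GenBank record, offset by 17 nt, and additionally flags short lacI, rop and bom remnants in the backbone.

The cassette begins with a promoterless coding sequence for mScarlet, a bright monomeric red fluorescent protein, followed by an SV40 polyadenylation signal. The lack of a promoter is deliberate, since the tag is expressed only when fused in frame to the 3′ end of a target gene and driven by that gene's own promoter. Downstream, two loxP sites bracket an SV40 enhancer/early promoter (containing the SV40 origin), a Kozak-preceded Sh ble gene conferring Zeocin resistance, a bGH poly(A) signal and a human U6 promoter. This arrangement allows Zeocin selection of integrants, and the loxP sites would permit Cre-mediated removal of the marker region.

The U6 promoter sits at the end of the cassette with no annotated guide sequence after it. In the PCR tagging scheme, the gene-specific M1 and M2 tagging oligos add the homology arms. The record does not itself say so, but the reverse oligo is generally understood to supply the Cas12a crRNA sequence, so that the PCR product carries its own U6-driven crRNA gene.
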