LOCUS       Exported 4561 bp ds-DNA circular SYN 12-MAY-2021
DEFINITION  Template for C-terminal PCR tagging of mammalian genes (Zeocin
            selection) with mScarlet.
ACCESSION   .
VERSION     .
KEYWORDS    pMaCTag-Z12
SOURCE      synthetic DNA construct
  ORGANISM  synthetic DNA construct
REFERENCE   1 (bases 1 to 4561)
  AUTHORS   Fueller J, Herbst K, Meurer M, Gubicza K, Kurtulmus B, Knopf JD,
            Kirrmaier D, Buchmuller BC, Pereira G, Lemberg MK, Knop M
  TITLE     CRISPR-Cas12a-assisted PCR tagging of mammalian genes.
  JOURNAL   J Cell Biol. 2020 Jun 1;219(6). pii: 151766. doi:
            10.1083/jcb.201910210.
  PUBMED    32406907
REFERENCE   2 (bases 1 to 4561)
  AUTHORS   .
  TITLE     Direct Submission
  JOURNAL   Exported May 12, 2021 from SnapGene Server 1.1.58
            http://www.snapgene.com
FEATURES             Location/Qualifiers
     source          1..4561
                     /organism="synthetic DNA construct"
                     /mol_type="other DNA"
     promoter        1..19
                     /label=SP6 promoter
                     /note="promoter for bacteriophage SP6 RNA polymerase"
     primer_bind     1..18
                     /label=SP6
                     /note="SP6 promoter, forward primer"
     CDS             81..773
                     /codon_start=1
                     /product="bright monomeric red fluorescent protein evolved
                     from a synthetic template (Bindels et al., 2016)"
                     /label=mScarlet
                     /translation="VSKGEAVIKEFMRFKVHMEGSMNGHEFEIEGEGEGRPYEGTQTAK
                     LKVTKGGPLPFSWDILSPQFMYGSRAFTKHPADIPDYYKQSFPEGFKWERVMNFEDGGA
                     VTVTQDTSLEDGTLIYKVKLRGTNFPPDGPVMQKKTMGWEASTERLYPEDGVLKGDIKM
                     ALRLKDGGRYLADFKTTYKAKKPVQMPGAYNVDRKLDITSHNEDYTVVEQYERSEGRHS
                     TGGMDELYK"
     primer_bind     complement(211..229)
                     /label=mCherry-R
                     /note="mCherry, reverse primer"
     primer_bind     479..498
                     /label=mCherry-F
                     /note="mCherry, forward primer"
     polyA_signal    783..904
                     /label=SV40 poly(A) signal
                     /note="SV40 polyadenylation signal"
     primer_bind     complement(820..839)
                     /label=SV40pA-R
                     /note="SV40 polyA, reverse primer"
     primer_bind     874..893
                     /label=EBV-rev
                     /note="SV40 polyA terminator, reverse primer"
     protein_bind    911..944
                     /label=loxP
                     /bound_moiety="Cre recombinase"
                     /note="Cre-mediated recombination occurs in the 8-bp core
                     sequence (GCATACAT)."
     promoter        951..1267
                     /label=SV40 promoter
                     /note="SV40 enhancer and early promoter"
     rep_origin      1118..1253
                     /label=SV40 ori
                     /note="SV40 origin of replication"
     primer_bind     1180..1199
                     /label=SV40pro-F
                     /note="SV40 promoter/origin, forward primer"
     regulatory      1274..1283
                     /regulatory_class="other"
                     /note="vertebrate consensus sequence for strong initiation
                     of translation (Kozak, 1987)"
     CDS             1280..1654
                     /codon_start=1
                     /gene="Sh ble from Streptoalloteichus hindustanus"
                     /product="antibiotic-binding protein"
                     /label=BleoR
                     /note="confers resistance to bleomycin, phleomycin, and
                     Zeocin(TM)"
                     /translation="MAKLTSAVPVLTARDVAGAVEFWTDRLGFSRDFVEDDFAGVVRDD
                     VTLFISAVQDQVVPDNTLAWVWVRGLDELYAEWSEVVSTNFRDASGPAMTEIGEQPWGR
                     EFALRDPAGNCVHFVAEEQD"
     polyA_signal    1664..1888
                     /label=bGH poly(A) signal
                     /note="bovine growth hormone polyadenylation signal"
     promoter        1895..2135
                     /label=U6 promoter
                     /note="RNA polymerase III promoter for human U6 snRNA"
     primer_bind     1895..1915
                     /label=hU6-F
                     /note="Human U6 promoter, forward primer"
     primer_bind     2066..2085
                     /label=LKO.1 5'
                     /note="Human U6 promoter, forward primer"
     protein_bind    2145..2178
                     /label=loxP
                     /bound_moiety="Cre recombinase"
                     /note="Cre-mediated recombination occurs in the 8-bp core
                     sequence (GCATACAT)."
     primer_bind     complement(2215..2234)
                     /label=T7
                     /note="T7 promoter, forward primer"
     promoter        complement(2216..2234)
                     /label=T7 promoter
                     /note="promoter for bacteriophage T7 RNA polymerase"
     primer_bind     complement(2321..2338)
                     /label=L4440
                     /note="L4440 vector, forward primer"
     rep_origin      complement(2492..3080)
                     /direction=LEFT
                     /label=ori
                     /note="high-copy-number ColE1/pMB1/pBR322/pUC origin of
                     replication"
     primer_bind     complement(2572..2591)
                     /label=pBR322ori-F
                     /note="pBR322 origin, forward primer"
     CDS             complement(3251..4111)
                     /codon_start=1
                     /gene="bla"
                     /product="beta-lactamase"
                     /label=AmpR
                     /note="confers resistance to ampicillin, carbenicillin, and
                     related antibiotics"
                     /translation="MSIQHFRVALIPFFAAFCLPVFAHPETLVKVKDAEDQLGARVGYI
                     ELDLNSGKILESFRPEERFPMMSTFKVLLCGAVLSRIDAGQEQLGRRIHYSQNDLVEYS
                     PVTEKHLTDGMTVRELCSAAITMSDNTAANLLLTTIGGPKELTAFLHNMGDHVTRLDRW
                     EPELNEAIPNDERDTTMPVAMATTLRKLLTGELLTLASRQQLIDWMEADKVAGPLLRSA
                     LPAGWFIADKSGAGERGSRGIIAALGPDGKPSRIVVIYTTGSQATMDERNRQIAEIGAS
                     LIKHW"
     primer_bind     3874..3893
                     /label=Amp-R
                     /note="Ampicillin resistance gene, reverse primer"
     promoter        complement(4112..4216)
                     /gene="bla"
                     /label=AmpR promoter
     primer_bind     4284..4302
                     /label=pBRforEco
                     /note="pBR322 vectors, upsteam of EcoRI site, forward
                     primer"
     primer_bind     complement(4340..4362)
                     /label=pGEX 3'
                     /note="pGEX vectors, reverse primer"
     primer_bind     4462..4481
                     /label=pRS-marker
                     /note="pRS vectors, use to sequence yeast selectable
                     marker"
ORIGIN
        1 atttaggtga cactatagaa cgcggccgcc agctgaagct tcgtacgtca ggtggaggag
       61 gtagtggcgg aggcggatcc gtgagcaagg gcgaggcagt gatcaaggag ttcatgcggt
      121 tcaaggtgca catggagggc tccatgaacg gccacgagtt cgagatcgag ggcgagggcg
      181 agggccgccc ctacgagggc acccagaccg ccaagctgaa ggtgaccaag ggtggccccc
      241 tgcccttctc ctgggacatc ctgtcccctc agttcatgta cggctccagg gccttcacca
      301 agcaccccgc cgacatcccc gactactata agcagtcctt ccccgagggc ttcaagtggg
      361 agcgcgtgat gaacttcgag gacggcggcg ccgtgaccgt gacccaggac acctccctgg
      421 aggacggcac cctgatctac aaggtgaagc tccgcggcac caacttccct cctgacggcc
      481 ccgtaatgca gaagaagaca atgggctggg aagcgtccac cgagcggttg taccccgagg
      541 acggcgtgct gaagggcgac attaagatgg ccctgcgcct gaaggacggc ggccgctacc
      601 tggcggactt caagaccacc tacaaggcca agaagcccgt gcagatgccc ggcgcctaca
      661 acgtcgaccg caagttggac atcacctccc acaacgagga ctacaccgtg gtggaacagt
      721 acgaacgctc cgagggccgc cactccaccg gcggcatgga cgagctgtac aagtgaacta
      781 gtaacttgtt tattgcagct tataatggtt acaaataaag caatagcatc acaaatttca
      841 caaataaagc atttttttca ctgcattcta gttgtggttt gtccaaactc atcaatgtat
      901 cttagtcgat ataacttcgt atagcataca ttatacgaag ttatgtcgac ggtgtggaaa
      961 gtccccaggc tccccagcag gcagaagtat gcaaagcatg catctcaatt agtcagcaac
     1021 caggtgtgga aagtccccag gctccccagc aggcagaagt atgcaaagca tgcatctcaa
     1081 ttagtcagca accatagtcc cgcccctaac tccgcccatc ccgcccctaa ctccgcccag
     1141 ttccgcccat tctccgcccc atggctgact aatttttttt atttatgcag aggccgaggc
     1201 cgcctcggcc tctgagctat tccagaagta gtgaggaggc ttttttggag gcctaggctt
     1261 ttgcaaagaa ttcgccacca tggccaagtt gaccagtgcc gttccggtgc tcaccgcgcg
     1321 cgacgtcgcc ggagcggtcg agttctggac cgaccggctc gggttctccc gggacttcgt
     1381 ggaggacgac ttcgccggtg tggtccggga cgacgtgacc ctgttcatca gcgcggtcca
     1441 ggaccaggtg gtgccggaca acaccctggc ctgggtgtgg gtgcgcggcc tggacgagct
     1501 gtacgccgag tggtcggagg tcgtgtccac gaacttccgg gacgcctccg ggccggccat
     1561 gaccgagatc ggcgagcagc cgtgggggcg ggagttcgcc ctgcgcgacc cggccggcaa
     1621 ctgcgtgcac ttcgtggccg aggagcagga ctgactgcag cgactgtgcc ttctagttgc
     1681 cagccatctg ttgtttgccc ctcccccgtg ccttccttga ccctggaagg tgccactccc
     1741 actgtccttt cctaataaaa tgaggaaatt gcatcgcatt gtctgagtag gtgtcattct
     1801 attctggggg gtggggtggg gcaggacagc aagggggagg attgggaaga caatagcagg
     1861 catgctgggg atgcggtggg ctctatggct cgaggagggc ctatttccca tgattccttc
     1921 atatttgcat atacgataca aggctgttag agagataatt ggaattaatt tgactgtaaa
     1981 cacaaagata ttagtacaaa atacgtgacg tagaaagtaa taatttcttg ggtagtttgc
     2041 agttttaaaa ttatgtttta aaatggacta tcatatgctt accgtaactt gaaagtattt
     2101 cgatttcttg gctttatata tcttgtggaa aggacgaaac accgataact tcgtatagca
     2161 tacattatac gaagttatgg taccgatgca gctagcccgc ggatctgccg gtctccctat
     2221 agtgagtcgt attaatttcg ataagccagg ttaacctgca ttaatgaatc ggccaacgcg
     2281 cggggagagg cggtttgcgt attgggcgct cttccgcttc ctcgctcact gactcgctgc
     2341 gctcggtcgt tcggctgcgg cgagcggtat cagctcactc aaaggcggta atacggttat
     2401 ccacagaatc aggggataac gcaggaaaga acatgtgagc aaaaggccag caaaaggcca
     2461 ggaaccgtaa aaaggccgcg ttgctggcgt ttttccatag gctccgcccc cctgacgagc
     2521 atcacaaaaa tcgacgctca agtcagaggt ggcgaaaccc gacaggacta taaagatacc
     2581 aggcgtttcc ccctggaagc tccctcgtgc gctctcctgt tccgaccctg ccgcttaccg
     2641 gatacctgtc cgcctttctc ccttcgggaa gcgtggcgct ttctcatagc tcacgctgta
     2701 ggtatctcag ttcggtgtag gtcgttcgct ccaagctggg ctgtgtgcac gaaccccccg
     2761 ttcagcccga ccgctgcgcc ttatccggta actatcgtct tgagtccaac ccggtaagac
     2821 acgacttatc gccactggca gcagccactg gtaacaggat tagcagagcg aggtatgtag
     2881 gcggtgctac agagttcttg aagtggtggc ctaactacgg ctacactaga agaacagtat
     2941 ttggtatctg cgctctgctg aagccagtta ccttcggaaa aagagttggt agctcttgat
     3001 ccggcaaaca aaccaccgct ggtagcggtg gtttttttgt ttgcaagcag cagattacgc
     3061 gcagaaaaaa aggatctcaa gaagatcctt tgatcttttc tacggggtct gacgctcagt
     3121 ggaacgaaaa ctcacgttaa gggattttgg tcatgagatt atcaaaaagg atcttcacct
     3181 agatcctttt aaattaaaaa tgaagtttta aatcaatcta aagtatatat gagtaaactt
     3241 ggtctgacag ttaccaatgc ttaatcagtg aggcacctat ctcagcgatc tgtctatttc
     3301 gttcatccat agttgcctga ctccccgtcg tgtagataac tacgatacgg gagggcttac
     3361 catctggccc cagtgctgca atgataccgc gagacccacg ctcaccggct ccagatttat
     3421 cagcaataaa ccagccagcc ggaagggccg agcgcagaag tggtcctgca actttatccg
     3481 cctccatcca gtctattaat tgttgccggg aagctagagt aagtagttcg ccagttaata
     3541 gtttgcgcaa cgttgttgcc attgctacag gcatcgtggt gtcacgctcg tcgtttggta
     3601 tggcttcatt cagctccggt tcccaacgat caaggcgagt tacatgatcc cccatgttgt
     3661 gcaaaaaagc ggttagctcc ttcggtcctc cgatcgttgt cagaagtaag ttggccgcag
     3721 tgttatcact catggttatg gcagcactgc ataattctct tactgtcatg ccatccgtaa
     3781 gatgcttttc tgtgactggt gagtactcaa ccaagtcatt ctgagaatag tgtatgcggc
     3841 gaccgagttg ctcttgcccg gcgtcaatac gggataatac cgcgccacat agcagaactt
     3901 taaaagtgct catcattgga aaacgttctt cggggcgaaa actctcaagg atcttaccgc
     3961 tgttgagatc cagttcgatg taacccactc gtgcacccaa ctgatcttca gcatctttta
     4021 ctttcaccag cgtttctggg tgagcaaaaa caggaaggca aaatgccgca aaaaagggaa
     4081 taagggcgac acggaaatgt tgaatactca tactcttcct ttttcaatat tattgaagca
     4141 tttatcaggg ttattgtctc atgagcggat acatatttga atgtatttag aaaaataaac
     4201 aaataggggt tccgcgcaca tttccccgaa aagtgccacc tgacgtctaa gaaaccatta
     4261 ttatcatgac attaacctat aaaaataggc gtatcacgag gccctttcgt ctcgcgcgtt
     4321 tcggtgatga cggtgaaaac ctctgacaca tgcagctccc ggagacggtc acagcttgtc
     4381 tgtaagcgga tgccgggagc agacaagccc gtcagggcgc gtcagcgggt gttggcgggt
     4441 gtcggggctg gcttaactat gcggcatcag agcagattgt actgagagtg caccatatgg
     4501 acatattgtc gttagaacgc ggctacaatt aatacataac cttatgtatc atacacatac
     4561 g
//
