Features (pLannotate 1.2.2; 16 found; start..end, strand, type, name):
     64..756     +  CDS            mScarlet: mScarlet is a basic (constitutively fluorescent) red fluorescent protein published in 2016, derived from synthetic construct. It has moderate acid sensitivity.
    766..887     +  polyA_signal   SV40 poly(A) signal: SV40 polyadenylation signal
    894..927     +  protein_bind   loxP: Cre-mediated recombination occurs in the 8-bp core sequence (GCATACAT). Cre recombinase
    934..1250    +  promoter       SV40 promoter: SV40 enhancer and early promoter
   1263..1637    +  CDS            BleoR: antibiotic-binding protein; Sh ble from Streptoalloteichus hindustanus; confers resistance to bleomycin, phleomycin, and Zeocin™
   1647..1871    +  polyA_signal   bGH poly(A) signal: bovine growth hormone polyadenylation signal
   1878..2118    +  promoter       U6 promoter: RNA polymerase III promoter for human U6 snRNA
   2128..2161    +  protein_bind   loxP: Cre-mediated recombination occurs in the 8-bp core sequence (GCATACAT). Cre recombinase
   2199..2217    -  promoter       T7 promoter: promoter for bacteriophage T7 RNA polymerase
   2239..2292    -  CDS            lacI (fragment): lac repressor; lacI; The lac repressor binds to the lac operator to inhibit transcription in E. coli. This inhibition can be relieved by adding lactose or isopropyl-β-D-thiogalactopyranoside (IPTG).
   2475..3063    -  rep_origin     ori: high-copy-number ColE1/pMB1/pBR322/pUC origin of replication
   3234..4094    -  CDS            AmpR: β-lactamase; bla; confers resistance to ampicillin, carbenicillin, and related antibiotics
   4095..4199    -  promoter       AmpR promoter: bla
   4294..4329    +  CDS            rop (fragment): Rop protein, which maintains plasmids at low copy number; rop
   4431..4482    +  misc_feature   bom (fragment): basis of mobility region from pBR322
   4545..2       +  promoter       SP6 promoter (across the origin): promoter for bacteriophage SP6 RNA polymerase
>Addgene plasmid #120055 | pMaCTag-Z12 | depositor full sequence | sequence record 228130 | pMaCTag-Z12 sequence 4561 bps
GAACGCGGCCGCCAGCTGAAGCTTCGTACGTCAGGTGGAGGAGGTAGTGGCGGAGGCGGATCCGTGAGCA
AGGGCGAGGCAGTGATCAAGGAGTTCATGCGGTTCAAGGTGCACATGGAGGGCTCCATGAACGGCCACGA
GTTCGAGATCGAGGGCGAGGGCGAGGGCCGCCCCTACGAGGGCACCCAGACCGCCAAGCTGAAGGTGACC
AAGGGTGGCCCCCTGCCCTTCTCCTGGGACATCCTGTCCCCTCAGTTCATGTACGGCTCCAGGGCCTTCA
CCAAGCACCCCGCCGACATCCCCGACTACTATAAGCAGTCCTTCCCCGAGGGCTTCAAGTGGGAGCGCGT
GATGAACTTCGAGGACGGCGGCGCCGTGACCGTGACCCAGGACACCTCCCTGGAGGACGGCACCCTGATC
TACAAGGTGAAGCTCCGCGGCACCAACTTCCCTCCTGACGGCCCCGTAATGCAGAAGAAGACAATGGGCT
GGGAAGCGTCCACCGAGCGGTTGTACCCCGAGGACGGCGTGCTGAAGGGCGACATTAAGATGGCCCTGCG
CCTGAAGGACGGCGGCCGCTACCTGGCGGACTTCAAGACCACCTACAAGGCCAAGAAGCCCGTGCAGATG
CCCGGCGCCTACAACGTCGACCGCAAGTTGGACATCACCTCCCACAACGAGGACTACACCGTGGTGGAAC
AGTACGAACGCTCCGAGGGCCGCCACTCCACCGGCGGCATGGACGAGCTGTACAAGTGAACTAGTAACTT
GTTTATTGCAGCTTATAATGGTTACAAATAAAGCAATAGCATCACAAATTTCACAAATAAAGCATTTTTT
TCACTGCATTCTAGTTGTGGTTTGTCCAAACTCATCAATGTATCTTAGTCGATATAACTTCGTATAGCAT
ACATTATACGAAGTTATGTCGACGGTGTGGAAAGTCCCCAGGCTCCCCAGCAGGCAGAAGTATGCAAAGC
ATGCATCTCAATTAGTCAGCAACCAGGTGTGGAAAGTCCCCAGGCTCCCCAGCAGGCAGAAGTATGCAAA
GCATGCATCTCAATTAGTCAGCAACCATAGTCCCGCCCCTAACTCCGCCCATCCCGCCCCTAACTCCGCC
CAGTTCCGCCCATTCTCCGCCCCATGGCTGACTAATTTTTTTTATTTATGCAGAGGCCGAGGCCGCCTCG
GCCTCTGAGCTATTCCAGAAGTAGTGAGGAGGCTTTTTTGGAGGCCTAGGCTTTTGCAAAGAATTCGCCA
CCATGGCCAAGTTGACCAGTGCCGTTCCGGTGCTCACCGCGCGCGACGTCGCCGGAGCGGTCGAGTTCTG
GACCGACCGGCTCGGGTTCTCCCGGGACTTCGTGGAGGACGACTTCGCCGGTGTGGTCCGGGACGACGTG
ACCCTGTTCATCAGCGCGGTCCAGGACCAGGTGGTGCCGGACAACACCCTGGCCTGGGTGTGGGTGCGCG
GCCTGGACGAGCTGTACGCCGAGTGGTCGGAGGTCGTGTCCACGAACTTCCGGGACGCCTCCGGGCCGGC
CATGACCGAGATCGGCGAGCAGCCGTGGGGGCGGGAGTTCGCCCTGCGCGACCCGGCCGGCAACTGCGTG
CACTTCGTGGCCGAGGAGCAGGACTGACTGCAGCGACTGTGCCTTCTAGTTGCCAGCCATCTGTTGTTTG
CCCCTCCCCCGTGCCTTCCTTGACCCTGGAAGGTGCCACTCCCACTGTCCTTTCCTAATAAAATGAGGAA
ATTGCATCGCATTGTCTGAGTAGGTGTCATTCTATTCTGGGGGGTGGGGTGGGGCAGGACAGCAAGGGGG
AGGATTGGGAAGACAATAGCAGGCATGCTGGGGATGCGGTGGGCTCTATGGCTCGAGGAGGGCCTATTTC
CCATGATTCCTTCATATTTGCATATACGATACAAGGCTGTTAGAGAGATAATTGGAATTAATTTGACTGT
AAACACAAAGATATTAGTACAAAATACGTGACGTAGAAAGTAATAATTTCTTGGGTAGTTTGCAGTTTTA
AAATTATGTTTTAAAATGGACTATCATATGCTTACCGTAACTTGAAAGTATTTCGATTTCTTGGCTTTAT
ATATCTTGTGGAAAGGACGAAACACCGATAACTTCGTATAGCATACATTATACGAAGTTATGGTACCGAT
GCAGCTAGCCCGCGGATCTGCCGGTCTCCCTATAGTGAGTCGTATTAATTTCGATAAGCCAGGTTAACCT
GCATTAATGAATCGGCCAACGCGCGGGGAGAGGCGGTTTGCGTATTGGGCGCTCTTCCGCTTCCTCGCTC
ACTGACTCGCTGCGCTCGGTCGTTCGGCTGCGGCGAGCGGTATCAGCTCACTCAAAGGCGGTAATACGGT
TATCCACAGAATCAGGGGATAACGCAGGAAAGAACATGTGAGCAAAAGGCCAGCAAAAGGCCAGGAACCG
TAAAAAGGCCGCGTTGCTGGCGTTTTTCCATAGGCTCCGCCCCCCTGACGAGCATCACAAAAATCGACGC
TCAAGTCAGAGGTGGCGAAACCCGACAGGACTATAAAGATACCAGGCGTTTCCCCCTGGAAGCTCCCTCG
TGCGCTCTCCTGTTCCGACCCTGCCGCTTACCGGATACCTGTCCGCCTTTCTCCCTTCGGGAAGCGTGGC
GCTTTCTCAATGCTCACGCTGTAGGTATCTCAGTTCGGTGTAGGTCGTTCGCTCCAAGCTGGGCTGTGTG
CACGAACCCCCCGTTCAGCCCGACCGCTGCGCCTTATCCGGTAACTATCGTCTTGAGTCCAACCCGGTAA
GACACGACTTATCGCCACTGGCAGCAGCCACTGGTAACAGGATTAGCAGAGCGAGGTATGTAGGCGGTGC
TACAGAGTTCTTGAAGTGGTGGCCTAACTACGGCTACACTAGAAGGACAGTATTTGGTATCTGCGCTCTG
CTGAAGCCAGTTACCTTCGGAAAAAGAGTTGGTAGCTCTTGATCCGGCAAACAAACCACCGCTGGTAGCG
GTGGTTTTTTTGTTTGCAAGCAGCAGATTACGCGCAGAAAAAAAGGATCTCAAGAAGATCCTTTGATCTT
TTCTACGGGGTCTGACGCTCAGTGGAACGAAAACTCACGTTAAGGGATTTTGGTCATGAGATTATCAAAA
AGGATCTTCACCTAGATCCTTTTAAATTAAAAATGAAGTTTTAAATCAATCTAAAGTATATATGAGTAAA
CTTGGTCTGACAGTTACCAATGCTTAATCAGTGAGGCACCTATCTCAGCGATCTGTCTATTTCGTTCATC
CATAGTTGCCTGACTCCCCGTCGTGTAGATAACTACGATACGGGAGGGCTTACCATCTGGCCCCAGTGCT
GCAATGATACCGCGAGACCCACGCTCACCGGCTCCAGATTTATCAGCAATAAACCAGCCAGCCGGAAGGG
CCGAGCGCAGAAGTGGTCCTGCAACTTTATCCGCCTCCATCCAGTCTATTAATTGTTGCCGGGAAGCTAG
AGTAAGTAGTTCGCCAGTTAATAGTTTGCGCAACGTTGTTGCCATTGCTACAGGCATCGTGGTGTCACGC
TCGTCGTTTGGTATGGCTTCATTCAGCTCCGGTTCCCAACGATCAAGGCGAGTTACATGATCCCCCATGT
TGTGCAAAAAAGCGGTTAGCTCCTTCGGTCCTCCGATCGTTGTCAGAAGTAAGTTGGCCGCAGTGTTATC
ACTCATGGTTATGGCAGCACTGCATAATTCTCTTACTGTCATGCCATCCGTAAGATGCTTTTCTGTGACT
GGTGAGTACTCAACCAAGTCATTCTGAGAATAGTGTATGCGGCGACCGAGTTGCTCTTGCCCGGCGTCAA
TACGGGATAATACCGCGCCACATAGCAGAACTTTAAAAGTGCTCATCATTGGAAAACGTTCTTCGGGGCG
AAAACTCTCAAGGATCTTACCGCTGTTGAGATCCAGTTCGATGTAACCCACTCGTGCACCCAACTGATCT
TCAGCATCTTTTACTTTCACCAGCGTTTCTGGGTGAGCAAAAACAGGAAGGCAAAATGCCGCAAAAAAGG
GAATAAGGGCGACACGGAAATGTTGAATACTCATACTCTTCCTTTTTCAATATTATTGAAGCATTTATCA
GGGTTATTGTCTCATGAGCGGATACATATTTGAATGTATTTAGAAAAATAAACAAATAGGGGTTCCGCGC
ACATTTCCCCGAAAAGTGCCACCTGACGTCTAAGAAACCATTATTATCATGACATTAACCTATAAAAATA
GGCGTATCACGAGGCCCTTTCGTCTCGCGCGTTTCGGTGATGACGGTGAAAACCTCTGACACATGCAGCT
CCCGGAGACGGTCACAGCTTGTCTGTAAGCGGATGCCGGGAGCAGACAAGCCCGTCAGGGCGCGTCAGCG
GGTGTTGGCGGGTGTCGGGGCTGGCTTAACTATGCGGCATCAGAGCAGATTGTACTGAGAGTGCACCATA
TGGACATATTGTCGTTAGAACGCGGCTACAATTAATACATAACCTTATGTATCATACACATACGATTTAG
GTGACACTATA
